Addgene plasmid #118622: pMCh2008_pLenti_Syn_mChe-cdc42E7-E63'UTR
Purpose: expression of mChe-tagged cdc42E7-E6-3'UTR under pSyn promoter for primary neurons
Depositing lab: Marina Chekulaeva. Depositing organization: Max-Delbrueck-Centrum fuer Molekulare Medizin (MDC). Publication: Alternative 3' UTRs direct localization of functionally diverse protein isoforms in neuronal compartments. Ciolli Mattioli C, Rom A, Franke V, Imami K, Arrey G, Terne M, Woehler A, Akalin A, Ulitsky I, Chekulaeva M. Nucleic Acids Res. 2018 Dec 22. pii: 5258023. doi: 10.1093/nar/gky1270. PubMed 30590745.
Backbone
  Vector backbone: pLenti.Syn(0.5).H2B-eGFP.W
  Backbone size w/o insert (bp): 7846
  Total vector size (bp): 10151
  Vector type: Mammalian Expression, Lentiviral
  Selectable markers: Bleomycin
Growth in bacteria
  Bacterial resistance: Ampicillin, 100 μg/mL
  Growth temperature: 37°C
  Growth strain: NEB Stable
  Copy number: Low Copy
Gene/Insert
  Gene/Insert name: cdc42E7-E6 3'UTR
  Species: M. musculus (mouse)
  Insert size (bp): 1344
  Mutation: changed ttgcttt to cggtaag (496 - 502 nt in 3'UTR) for shRNA resistance
  GenBank ID: NM_009861 NM_001243769
  Entrez Gene: Cdc42
  Promoter: synapsin I (rat)
  Tag / fusion protein: mCherry (N terminal on insert)
  Cloning method: Gibson Cloning
  Sequencing primers: 5′ CGCACCACAAGAGGTGCAAGATAG; 3′ CAGGGAAGTAGCCTTGTGTGTG
Terms and licenses: Academic/Nonprofit Terms; Industry Terms: Not Available to Industry
How to cite: pMCh2008_pLenti_Syn_mChe-cdc42E7-E63'UTR was a gift from Marina Chekulaeva (Addgene plasmid # 118622 ; http://n2t.net/addgene:118622 ; RRID:Addgene_118622)
