[The description below was written by a language model from this plasmid's Addgene catalogue record and pLannotate feature annotations shown in this document.]
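Description:
pMCh2008_pLenti_Syn_mChe-cdc42E7-E63'UTR is a 10.2 kb HIV-1-based lentiviral transfer plasmid built on the pLenti.Syn(0.5).H2B-eGFP.W backbone and intended for expression in primary neurons. It is propagated in E. coli through a ColE1/pUC-type origin with ampicillin resistance, although the catalogue lists it as low copy and grown in a recombination-deficient strain, as is common for LTR-containing plasmids. An f1 origin is also present. Outside the viral region, an SV40/EM7-driven BleoR cassette provides bleomycin/Zeocin selection. Viral genomic RNA is transcribed from a CMV enhancer/promoter fused to a truncated 5' LTR, followed by the Ψ packaging signal, a partial gag, the RRE for Rev-dependent nuclear export, and the cPPT/CTS. A second truncated LTR and a bGH polyadenylation signal close the vector genome.

The payload is an N-terminal mCherry fused in frame to the mouse Cdc42 coding sequence, driven according to the record by the rat synapsin I promoter. The annotation tool did not call this promoter, but an unannotated gap upstream of mCherry could hold it. The insert name indicates the exon 7 coding isoform of Cdc42 paired with the 3' UTR of the alternative exon 6 isoform, that is, a swapped coding region and UTR. A seven-nucleotide substitution in the 3' UTR makes the transcript resistant to an shRNA, allowing rescue experiments alongside knockdown of endogenous Cdc42. Short Cre- and nef-like fragments annotated downstream of the insert are probably backbone remnants or spurious matches, and no WPRE is annotated despite the "W" in the backbone name. The construct serves to test how alternative 3' UTRs direct the localization of Cdc42 isoforms within neuronal compartments.
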