Features (pLannotate 1.2.2; 29 found; start..end, strand, type, name):
     31..83      -  misc_feature   bom (fragment): basis of mobility region from pBR322
    238..617     +  enhancer       CMV enhancer: human cytomegalovirus immediate early enhancer
    618..817     +  promoter       CMV promoter: human cytomegalovirus (CMV) immediate early promoter
    835..1015    +  LTR            5' LTR (truncated): truncated 5' long terminal repeat (LTR) from HIV-1
   1062..1187    +  misc_feature   HIV-1 Ψ: packaging signal of human immunodeficiency virus type 1
   1171..1534    +  CDS            HIV-1 gag (fragment): gag protein from human immunodeficiency virus 1; gag
   1680..1913    +  misc_feature   RRE: The Rev response element (RRE) of HIV-1 allows for Rev-dependent mRNA export from the nucleus to the cytoplasm.
   2290..2390    +  CDS            Rev (fragment): human immunodeficiency virus 1 (HIV-1) Rev protein; rev; enhances nuclear export of unspliced and incompletely spliced viral mRNAs
   2440..2557    +  misc_feature   cPPT/CTS: central polypurine tract and central termination sequence of HIV-1
   3159..3866    +  CDS            mCherry: mCherry is a basic (constitutively fluorescent) red fluorescent protein published in 2004, derived from Discosoma sp.. It is reported to be a very rapidly-maturing monomer with low acid sensitivity.
   3867..4439    +  CDS            CDC42: CDC42_BOVIN - Experimental evidence at protein level: Swiss-Prot protein existence level 1. Plasma membrane-associated small GTPase which cycles between an active GTP-bound and an inactive GDP-bound state. In active state binds to a variety of effector proteins to regulate cellular responses. Involved in epithelial cell polarization processes. Regulates the bipolar attachment of spindle microtubules to kinetochores before chromosome congression in metaphase. Regulates cell migration. In neurons, plays a role in the extension and maintenance of the formation of filopodia, thin and actin-rich su
   5219..5443    +  CDS            Cre (fragment): site-specific recombinase Cre is a site-specific recombinase from bacteriophage P1. Recombination occurs at loxP sequences.
   5452..5949    +  CDS            nef (fragment): NEF_HV1LA - Experimental evidence at protein level: Swiss-Prot protein existence level 1. Extracellular Nef protein targets CD4(+) T-lymphocytes for apoptosis by interacting with CXCR4 surface receptors. From Human immunodeficiency virus type 1 group M subtype B (isolate Lai) (HIV-1).
   5956..6136    +  LTR            5' LTR (truncated): truncated 5' long terminal repeat (LTR) from HIV-1
   6168..6392    +  polyA_signal   bGH poly(A) signal: bovine growth hormone polyadenylation signal
   6396..6417    +  promoter       SV40 promoter (fragment): SV40 enhancer and early promoter
   6438..6866    +  rep_origin     f1 ori (sequence partly withheld): f1 bacteriophage origin of replication; arrow indicates direction of (+) strand synthesis
   6880..7209    +  promoter       SV40 promoter: SV40 enhancer and early promoter
   7257..7304    +  promoter       EM7 promoter: synthetic bacterial promoter&nbsp
   7323..7697    +  CDS            BleoR: antibiotic-binding protein; Sh ble from Streptoalloteichus hindustanus; confers resistance to bleomycin, phleomycin, and Zeocin™
   7707..7832    +  CDS            ble (fragment): BLE_KLEPN - Experimental evidence at protein level: Swiss-Prot protein existence level 1. Binding protein with a strong affinity to the bleomycin family of antibiotics. Binds to CL990; an antimitotic-antibiotic compound. From Klebsiella pneumoniae.
   7827..7948    +  polyA_signal   SV40 poly(A) signal: SV40 polyadenylation signal
   8021..8037    -  protein_bind   lac operator: The lac repressor binds to the lac operator to inhibit transcription in E. coli. This inhibition can be relieved by adding lactose or isopropyl-β-D-thiogalactopyranoside (IPTG). lac repressor encoded by lacI
   8045..8075    -  promoter       lac promoter: promoter for the E. coli lac operon
   8090..8111    -  protein_bind   CAP binding site: CAP binding activates transcription in the presence of cAMP. E. coli catabolite activator protein
   8124..8216    -  CDS            lacI (fragment): lac repressor; lacI; The lac repressor binds to the lac operator to inhibit transcription in E. coli. This inhibition can be relieved by adding lactose or isopropyl-β-D-thiogalactopyranoside (IPTG).
   8399..8987    -  rep_origin     ori: high-copy-number ColE1/pMB1/pBR322/pUC origin of replication
   9158..10018   -  CDS            AmpR: β-lactamase; bla; confers resistance to ampicillin, carbenicillin, and related antibiotics
  10019..10123   -  promoter       AmpR promoter: bla
>Addgene plasmid #118622 | pMCh2008_pLenti_Syn_mChe-cdc42E7-E63'UTR | addgene full sequence | sequence record 230551 | Addgene NGS Result
GTCGACGGATCGGGAGATCTCCCGATCCCCTATGGTGCACTCTCAGTACAATCTGCTCTGATGCCGCATA
GTTAAGCCAGTATCTGCTCCCTGCTTGTGTGTTGGAGGTCGCTGAGTAGTGCGCGAGCAAAATTTAAGCT
ACAACAAGGCAAGGCTTGACCGACAATTGCATGAAGAATCTGCTTAGGGTTAGGCGTTTTGCGCTGCTTC
GCGATGTACGGGCCAGATATACGCGTTGACATTGATTATTGACTAGTTATTAATAGTAATCAATTACGGG
GTCATTAGTTCATAGCCCATATATGGAGTTCCGCGTTACATAACTTACGGTAAATGGCCCGCCTGGCTGA
CCGCCCAACGACCCCCGCCCATTGACGTCAATAATGACGTATGTTCCCATAGTAACGCCAATAGGGACTT
TCCATTGACGTCAATGGGTGGAGTATTTACGGTAAACTGCCCACTTGGCAGTACATCAAGTGTATCATAT
GCCAAGTACGCCCCCTATTGACGTCAATGACGGTAAATGGCCCGCCTGGCATTATGCCCAGTACATGACC
TTATGGGACTTTCCTACTTGGCAGTACATCTACGTATTAGTCATCGCTATTACCATGGTGATGCGGTTTT
GGCAGTACATCAATGGGCGTGGATAGCGGTTTGACTCACGGGGATTTCCAAGTCTCCACCCCATTGACGT
CAATGGGAGTTTGTTTTGGCACCAAAATCAACGGGACTTTCCAAAATGTCGTAACAACTCCGCCCCATTG
ACGCAAATGGGCGGTAGGCGTGTACGGTGGGAGGTCTATATAAGCAGCGCGTTTTGCCTGTACTGGGTCT
CTCTGGTTAGACCAGATCTGAGCCTGGGAGCTCTCTGGCTAACTAGGGAACCCACTGCTTAAGCCTCAAT
AAAGCTTGCCTTGAGTGCTTCAAGTAGTGTGTGCCCGTCTGTTGTGTGACTCTGGTAACTAGAGATCCCT
CAGACCCTTTTAGTCAGTGTGGAAAATCTCTAGCAGTGGCGCCCGAACAGGGACTTGAAAGCGAAAGGGA
AACCAGAGGAGCTCTCTCGACGCAGGACTCGGCTTGCTGAAGCGCGCACGGCAAGAGGCGAGGGGCGGCG
ACTGGTGAGTACGCCAAAAATTTTGACTAGCGGAGGCTAGAAGGAGAGAGATGGGTGCGAGAGCGTCAGT
ATTAAGCGGGGGAGAATTAGATCGCGATGGGAAAAAATTCGGTTAAGGCCAGGGGGAAAGAAAAAATATA
AATTAAAACATATAGTATGGGCAAGCAGGGAGCTAGAACGATTCGCAGTTAATCCTGGCCTGTTAGAAAC
ATCAGAAGGCTGTAGACAAATACTGGGACAGCTACAACCATCCCTTCAGACAGGATCAGAAGAACTTAGA
TCATTATATAATACAGTAGCAACCCTCTATTGTGTGCATCAAAGGATAGAGATAAAAGACACCAAGGAAG
CTTTAGACAAGATAGAGGAAGAGCAAAACAAAAGTAAGACCACCGCACAGCAAGCGGCCGCTGATCTTCA
GACCTGGAGGAGGAGATATGAGGGACAATTGGAGAAGTGAATTATATAAATATAAAGTAGTAAAAATTGA
ACCATTAGGAGTAGCACCCACCAAGGCAAAGAGAAGAGTGGTGCAGAGAGAAAAAAGAGCAGTGGGAATA
GGAGCTTTGTTCCTTGGGTTCTTGGGAGCAGCAGGAAGCACTATGGGCGCAGCGTCAATGACGCTGACGG
TACAGGCCAGACAATTATTGTCTGGTATAGTGCAGCAGCAGAACAATTTGCTGAGGGCTATTGAGGCGCA
ACAGCATCTGTTGCAACTCACAGTCTGGGGCATCAAGCAGCTCCAGGCAAGAATCCTGGCTGTGGAAAGA
TACCTAAAGGATCAACAGCTCCTGGGGATTTGGGGTTGCTCTGGAAAACTCATTTGCACCACTGCTGTGC
CTTGGAATGCTAGTTGGAGTAATAAATCTCTGGAACAGATTTGGAATCACACGACCTGGATGGAGTGGGA
CAGAGAAATTAACAATTACACAAGCTTAATACACTCCTTAATTGAAGAATCGCAAAACCAGCAAGAAAAG
AATGAACAAGAATTATTGGAATTAGATAAATGGGCAAGTTTGTGGAATTGGTTTAACATAACAAATTGGC
TGTGGTATATAAAATTATTCATAATGATAGTAGGAGGCTTGGTAGGTTTAAGAATAGTTTTTGCTGTACT
TTCTATAGTGAATAGAGTTAGGCAGGGATATTCACCATTATCGTTTCAGACCCACCTCCCAACCCCGAGG
GGACCCGACAGGCCCGAAGGAATAGAAGAAGAAGGTGGAGAGAGAGACAGAGACAGATCCATTCGATTAG
TGAACGGATCGGCACTGCGTGCGCCAATTCTGCAGACAAATGGCAGTATTCATCCACAATTTTAAAAGAA
AAGGGGGGATTGGGGGGTACAGTGCAGGGGAAAGAATAGTAGACATAATAGCAACAGACATACAAACTAA
AGAATTACAAAAACAAATTACAAAAATTCAAAATTTTCGGGTTTATTACAGGGACAGCAGAGATCCAGTT
TGGTTAATTAACAAGTATCTGGGAAGGGTAACAATGCAAGTTAGCCTGAGGATTTAGGAGGAGGCTGAAA
AACAGAGTAGGAGCCTTACTACGGGTCCAGACCCTACGGACAAGAACCCCCACTCCCACTCCCCAAATTG
CGCATTCCCTCCCCCATCAGAGGGGGAGGGGAAGAGGATGCAGCGCGGCGCGGCGCGTGCGCACTGTCGG
ATTTAGTACCGCGGACAGAGCCTTCGCCCCCGCTGCCGGCGCGCGCCACCACCTCCCCAGCACCAAAGGC
GGGCTGACGTCACTCTCCAGCCCTCCCCAAACTCCCCTACCTCACCGCCTTGGTCGCGTCCGTGCAGCGG
TGAGTCCAGTCGGGCCGCACCACAAGAGGTGCAAGATAGGGGGGTGCAGGCGCGACCATACGCTCTGCGG
CGGCAGAGCCTCAGCGCTGCCTCAGTCTGCAGCGGGCAGCAGAGGAGTCGCGTCGTGCCAGAGAGCGCCG
CCGTGCTCCTGAGCCCCTTGCGCTCCGCCCCCGCGGCCCACCGACCCACTGCCCCTTGGATCTCGAGGGA
ATTCTACCATGGTGAGCAAGGGCGAGGAGGATAACATGGCCATCATCAAGGAGTTCATGCGCTTCAAGGT
GCACATGGAGGGCTCCGTGAACGGCCACGAGTTCGAGATCGAGGGCGAGGGCGAGGGCCGCCCCTACGAG
GGCACCCAGACCGCCAAGCTGAAGGTGACCAAGGGTGGCCCCCTGCCCTTCGCCTGGGACATCCTGTCCC
CTCAGTTCATGTACGGCTCCAAGGCCTACGTGAAGCACCCCGCCGACATCCCCGACTACTTGAAGCTGTC
CTTCCCCGAGGGCTTCAAGTGGGAGCGCGTGATGAACTTCGAGGACGGCGGCGTGGTGACCGTGACCCAG
GACTCCTCCCTGCAGGACGGCGAGTTCATCTACAAGGTGAAGCTGCGCGGCACCAACTTCCCCTCCGACG
GCCCCGTAATGCAGAAGAAGACCATGGGCTGGGAGGCCTCCTCCGAGCGGATGTACCCCGAGGACGGCGC
CCTGAAGGGCGAGATCAAGCAGAGGCTGAAGCTGAAGGACGGCGGCCACTACGACGCTGAGGTCAAGACC
ACCTACAAGGCCAAGAAGCCCGTGCAGCTGCCCGGCGCCTACAACGTCAACATCAAGTTGGACATCACCT
CCCACAACGAGGACTACACCATCGTGGAACAGTACGAACGCGCCGAGGGCCGCCACTCCACCGGCGGCAT
GGACGAGCTGTACAAGATGCAGACAATTAAGTGTGTTGTTGTTGGTGATGGTGCTGTTGGTAAAACATGT
CTCCTGATATCCTACACAACAAACAAATTCCCATCGGAATATGTACCAACTGTTTTTGACAACTATGCAG
TCACAGTTATGATTGGTGGAGAGCCATACACTCTTGGACTTTTTGATACTGCAGGGCAAGAGGATTATGA
CAGACTACGACCGCTAAGTTATCCACAGACAGATGTTTTTCTAGTATGTTTCTCAGTGGTCTCTCCATCC
TCATTTGAAAATGTGAAAGAAAAGTGGGTGCCTGAGATAACTCACCACTGTCCAAAGACTCCTTTCTTGC
TTGTTGGGACCCAAATTGATCTCAGAGATGACCCCTCTACTATTGAGAAACTTGCCAAGAACAAACAGAA
GCCTATTACTCCAGAGACTGCTGAAAAGCTGGCGCGGGATCTGAAGGCTGTCAAGTATGTGGAGTGCTCC
GCCCTCACACAGAAAGGCCTAAAGAATGTGTTTGATGAAGCAATATTGGCTGCCCTGGAGCCTCCAGAAC
CGAAGAAGAGCCGCAGGTGTGTGCTGCTATGAACCGTTTTCTCCTTCCCCTCTTTGCTGCTGCTTCCTGT
CCCACTACTGTAGAAAGATCATTTAAAACAAAGGAATAAAACCGTCCTGTTTGAAAGCCTCTGCGTCTTC
TTACTCAACACTTTAGAGCAAACTCTGTATTCATTTTTGATCATGAATGCAATTAGAATATTTTTTGTGA
TCAGTAGTCACGTTAGACTTGTTTAACTTTCTGCTGCTTGAGTTGCCTGATGCTCAGAGCTTTTGGTTTG
AATTATTGCAAAAGGGAATGTGGTCTGGCATTAAGAATGATGTCTTCTTGGAGAAAATAAGAGTTTTAAC
GCTTCTAGATGTTAGTTCTAGATGGAGAAAGCATCACTAAACATCATTTTACTCTTACTGATTGTTAATT
GTAATTGCATGACACACTATGAAAAGGGTTGGCTTGCTAGTAGAGTGTAATGGGGAAGGGAGGATTCTCA
TGGTTTTCCTGTGTGCAGTGAAACTTTTGTGTTGCTCCGGTAAGGGCTGTTTGTGCCGTAGGTGGAGTGT
TTGTCATTCTGGGATGGGGAAGGTATCCATGTATCTGCTTACTGCTTTATGAGTTCATTGTTATACATTA
TCTCCTAATCCTAGCATCCATTTAACAATTGACTTAAGATTTGCTGAGATTGAAATGTAAAGCTATTGCC
TTTATATTTTCCTGCTTTTGATTCTATTGTTGTGAGGGAAACATACAGTTGTGGTTATCTTTACATTTTG
AAATTAAAAATATACAATTGTTTGTATAAAGGTTTAAACATCGATTGATTTACGGCGCTAAGGATGACTC
TGGTCAGAGATACCTGGCCTGGTCTGGACACAGTGCCCGTGTCGGAGCCGCGCGAGATATGGCCCGCGCT
GGAGTTTCAATACCGGAGATCATGCAAGCTGGTGGCTGGACCAATGTAAATATTGTCATGAACTATATCC
GTAACCTGGATAGTGAAACAGGGGCAATGGTGCGCCTGCTGGAAGATGGCGATGGACCGGTGACCTAGAA
AAACATGGAGCAATCACAAGTAGCAATACAGCAGCTACCAATGCTGATTGTGCCTGGCTAGAAGCACAAG
AGGAGGAGGAGGTGGGTTTTCCAGTCACACCTCAGGTACCTTTAAGACCAATGACTTACAAGGCAGCTGT
AGATCTTAGCCACTTTTTAAAAGAAAAGGGGGGACTGGAAGGGCTAATTCACTCCCAACGAAGACAAGAT
ATCCTTGATCTGTGGATCTACCACACACAAGGCTACTTCCCTGATTGGCAGAACTACACACCAGGGCCAG
GGATCAGATATCCACTGACCTTTGGATGGTGCTACAAGCTAGTACCAGTTGAGCAAGAGAAGGTAGAAGA
AGCCAATGAAGGAGAGAACACCCGCTTGTTACACCCTGTGAGCCTGCATGGGATGGATGACCCGGAGAGA
GAAGTATTAGAGTGGAGGTTTGACAGCCGCCTAGCATTTCATCACATGGCCCGAGAGCTGCATCCGGACT
GTACTGGGTCTCTCTGGTTAGACCAGATCTGAGCCTGGGAGCTCTCTGGCTAACTAGGGAACCCACTGCT
TAAGCCTCAATAAAGCTTGCCTTGAGTGCTTCAAGTAGTGTGTGCCCGTCTGTTGTGTGACTCTGGTAAC
TAGAGATCCCTCAGACCCTTTTAGTCAGTGTGGAAAATCTCTAGCAGGGCCCGTTTAAACCCGCTGATCA
GCCTCGACTGTGCCTTCTAGTTGCCAGCCATCTGTTGTTTGCCCCTCCCCCGTGCCTTCCTTGACCCTGG
AAGGTGCCACTCCCACTGTCCTTTCCTAATAAAATGAGGAAATTGCATCGCATTGTCTGAGTAGGTGTCA
TTCTATTCTGGGGGGTGGGGTGGGGCAGGACAGCAAGGGGGAGGATTGGGAAGACAATAGCAGGCATGCT
GGGGATGCGGTGGGCTCTATGGCTTCTGAGGCGGAAAGAACCAGCTGGGGCTCTAGGGGGTATCCCC
[124 nt withheld, positions 6438-6561]
C
[91 nt withheld, positions 6563-6653]
A
[49 nt withheld, positions 6655-6703]
CCTTTGACGTTGGAGTCCACGTTCTTT
[37 nt withheld, positions 6731-6767]
ACCCTATCTCGGTCTATTCTTTTGATTTATAAGGGATTTTGCCGATTTCGGCCTATTGGTTAAAAAATGA
GCTGATTTAACAAAAATTTAACGCGAATTAATTCTGTGGAATGTGTGTCAGTTAGGGTGTGGAAAGTCCC
CAGGCTCCCCAGCAGGCAGAAGTATGCAAAGCATGCATCTCAATTAGTCAGCAACCAGGTGTGGAAAGTC
CCCAGGCTCCCCAGCAGGCAGAAGTATGCAAAGCATGCATCTCAATTAGTCAGCAACCATAGTCCCGCCC
CTAACTCCGCCCATCCCGCCCCTAACTCCGCCCAGTTCCGCCCATTCTCCGCCCCATGGCTGACTAATTT
TTTTTATTTATGCAGAGGCCGAGGCCGCCTCTGCCTCTGAGCTATTCCAGAAGTAGTGAGGAGGCTTTTT
TGGAGGCCTAGGCTTTTGCAAAAAGCTCCCGGGAGCTTGTATATCCATTTTCGGATCTGATCAGCACGTG
TTGACAATTAATCATCGGCATAGTATATCGGCATAGTATAATACGACAAGGTGAGGAACTAAACCATGGC
CAAGTTGACCAGTGCCGTTCCGGTGCTCACCGCGCGCGACGTCGCCGGAGCGGTCGAGTTCTGGACCGAC
CGGCTCGGGTTCTCCCGGGACTTCGTGGAGGACGACTTCGCCGGTGTGGTCCGGGACGACGTGACCCTGT
TCATCAGCGCGGTCCAGGACCAGGTGGTGCCGGACAACACCCTGGCCTGGGTGTGGGTGCGCGGCCTGGA
CGAGCTGTACGCCGAGTGGTCGGAGGTCGTGTCCACGAACTTCCGGGACGCCTCCGGGCCGGCCATGACC
GAGATCGGCGAGCAGCCGTGGGGGCGGGAGTTCGCCCTGCGCGACCCGGCCGGCAACTGCGTGCACTTCG
TGGCCGAGGAGCAGGACTGACACGTGCTACGAGATTTCGATTCCACCGCCGCCTTCTATGAAAGGTTGGG
CTTCGGAATCGTTTTCCGGGACGCCGGCTGGATGATCCTCCAGCGCGGGGATCTCATGCTGGAGTTCTTC
GCCCACCCCAACTTGTTTATTGCAGCTTATAATGGTTACAAATAAAGCAATAGCATCACAAATTTCACAA
ATAAAGCATTTTTTTCACTGCATTCTAGTTGTGGTTTGTCCAAACTCATCAATGTATCTTATCATGTCTG
TATACCGTCGACCTCTAGCTAGAGCTTGGCGTAATCATGGTCATAGCTGTTTCCTGTGTGAAATTGTTAT
CCGCTCACAATTCCACACAACATACGAGCCGGAAGCATAAAGTGTAAAGCCTGGGGTGCCTAATGAGTGA
GCTAACTCACATTAATTGCGTTGCGCTCACTGCCCGCTTTCCAGTCGGGAAACCTGTCGTGCCAGCTGCA
TTAATGAATCGGCCAACGCGCGGGGAGAGGCGGTTTGCGTATTGGGCGCTCTTCCGCTTCCTCGCTCACT
GACTCGCTGCGCTCGGTCGTTCGGCTGCGGCGAGCGGTATCAGCTCACTCAAAGGCGGTAATACGGTTAT
CCACAGAATCAGGGGATAACGCAGGAAAGAACATGTGAGCAAAAGGCCAGCAAAAGGCCAGGAACCGTAA
AAAGGCCGCGTTGCTGGCGTTTTTCCATAGGCTCCGCCCCCCTGACGAGCATCACAAAAATCGACGCTCA
AGTCAGAGGTGGCGAAACCCGACAGGACTATAAAGATACCAGGCGTTTCCCCCTGGAAGCTCCCTCGTGC
GCTCTCCTGTTCCGACCCTGCCGCTTACCGGATACCTGTCCGCCTTTCTCCCTTCGGGAAGCGTGGCGCT
TTCTCATAGCTCACGCTGTAGGTATCTCAGTTCGGTGTAGGTCGTTCGCTCCAAGCTGGGCTGTGTGCAC
GAACCCCCCGTTCAGCCCGACCGCTGCGCCTTATCCGGTAACTATCGTCTTGAGTCCAACCCGGTAAGAC
ACGACTTATCGCCACTGGCAGCAGCCACTGGTAACAGGATTAGCAGAGCGAGGTATGTAGGCGGTGCTAC
AGAGTTCTTGAAGTGGTGGCCTAACTACGGCTACACTAGAAGAACAGTATTTGGTATCTGCGCTCTGCTG
AAGCCAGTTACCTTCGGAAAAAGAGTTGGTAGCTCTTGATCCGGCAAACAAACCACCGCTGGTAGCGGTG
GTTTTTTTGTTTGCAAGCAGCAGATTACGCGCAGAAAAAAAGGATCTCAAGAAGATCCTTTGATCTTTTC
TACGGGGTCTGACGCTCAGTGGAACGAAAACTCACGTTAAGGGATTTTGGTCATGAGATTATCAAAAAGG
ATCTTCACCTAGATCCTTTTAAATTAAAAATGAAGTTTTAAATCAATCTAAAGTATATATGAGTAAACTT
GGTCTGACAGTTACCAATGCTTAATCAGTGAGGCACCTATCTCAGCGATCTGTCTATTTCGTTCATCCAT
AGTTGCCTGACTCCCCGTCGTGTAGATAACTACGATACGGGAGGGCTTACCATCTGGCCCCAGTGCTGCA
ATGATACCGCGAGACCCACGCTCACCGGCTCCAGATTTATCAGCAATAAACCAGCCAGCCGGAAGGGCCG
AGCGCAGAAGTGGTCCTGCAACTTTATCCGCCTCCATCCAGTCTATTAATTGTTGCCGGGAAGCTAGAGT
AAGTAGTTCGCCAGTTAATAGTTTGCGCAACGTTGTTGCCATTGCTACAGGCATCGTGGTGTCACGCTCG
TCGTTTGGTATGGCTTCATTCAGCTCCGGTTCCCAACGATCAAGGCGAGTTACATGATCCCCCATGTTGT
GCAAAAAAGCGGTTAGCTCCTTCGGTCCTCCGATCGTTGTCAGAAGTAAGTTGGCCGCAGTGTTATCACT
CATGGTTATGGCAGCACTGCATAATTCTCTTACTGTCATGCCATCCGTAAGATGCTTTTCTGTGACTGGT
GAGTACTCAACCAAGTCATTCTGAGAATAGTGTATGCGGCGACCGAGTTGCTCTTGCCCGGCGTCAATAC
GGGATAATACCGCGCCACATAGCAGAACTTTAAAAGTGCTCATCATTGGAAAACGTTCTTCGGGGCGAAA
ACTCTCAAGGATCTTACCGCTGTTGAGATCCAGTTCGATGTAACCCACTCGTGCACCCAACTGATCTTCA
GCATCTTTTACTTTCACCAGCGTTTCTGGGTGAGCAAAAACAGGAAGGCAAAATGCCGCAAAAAAGGGAA
TAAGGGCGACACGGAAATGTTGAATACTCATACTCTTCCTTTTTCAATATTATTGAAGCATTTATCAGGG
TTATTGTCTCATGAGCGGATACATATTTGAATGTATTTAGAAAAATAAACAAATAGGGGTTCCGCGCACA
TTTCCCCGAAAAGTGCCACCTGAC
